Addgene plasmid #104496: pGP-AAV-CAG-FLEX-jGCaMP7f-WPRE
Purpose: AAV-mediated expression of ultrasensitive protein calcium sensor under the CAG promoter, Cre mediated flip-excision switch
Depositing lab: Douglas Kim & GENIE Project. Depositing organization: HHMI, Janelia Research Campus. Publication: High-performance calcium sensors for imaging activity in neuronal populations and microcompartments. Dana H, Sun Y, Mohar B, Hulse BK, Kerlin AM, Hasseman JP, Tsegaye G, Tsang A, Wong A, Patel R, Macklin JJ, Chen Y, Konnerth A, Jayaraman V, Looger LL, Schreiter ER, Svoboda K, Kim DS. Nat Methods. 2019 Jul;16(7):649-657. doi: 10.1038/s41592-019-0435-6. Epub 2019 Jun 17. PubMed 31209382.
Backbone
  Vector backbone: AAV-CAG-FLEX
  Backbone manufacturer: Scott Sternson
  Backbone size w/o insert (bp): 5027
  Total vector size (bp): 6380
  Vector type: Mammalian Expression, AAV, Cre/Lox
Growth in bacteria
  Bacterial resistance: Ampicillin, 100 μg/mL
  Growth temperature: 30°C
  Growth strain: NEB Stable
  Copy number: Low Copy
Gene/Insert
  Gene/Insert name: jGCaMP7f (alt names: GCaMP3-T302L R303P A317L D380Y; GCaMP3 variant 921; Janelia GCaMP7)
  Species: R. norvegicus (rat), G. gallus (chicken); A. victoria (jellyfish)
  Insert size (bp): 1353
  Promoter: CAG
  Tag / fusion protein: T7 epitope, Xpress tag, 6xHis
  Cloning method: Restriction Enzyme; 5′ cloning site BsmBI (destroyed during cloning); 3′ cloning site BsmBI (destroyed during cloning)
  Sequencing primers: 5′ GGTTCGGCTTCTGGCGTGTGACC
Terms and licenses: Academic/Nonprofit Terms; Industry Terms: Not Available to Industry
Depositor comments: Please visit https://www.biorxiv.org/content/10.1101/434589v1 for bioRxiv preprint.
How to cite: pGP-AAV-CAG-FLEX-jGCaMP7f-WPRE was a gift from Douglas Kim & GENIE Project (Addgene plasmid # 104496 ; http://n2t.net/addgene:104496 ; RRID:Addgene_104496) For viral preps, please replace (Addgene plasmid # 104496) in the above sentence with: (Addgene viral prep # 104496-AAV1), (Addgene viral prep # 104496-AAVrg), or (Addgene viral prep # 104496-PHPeB)
