[The description below was written by a language model from this plasmid's Addgene catalogue record and pLannotate feature annotations shown in this document.]
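Description:
pGP-AAV-CAG-FLEX-jGCaMP7f-WPRE is an AAV transfer plasmid for Cre-dependent mammalian expression of the genetically encoded calcium indicator jGCaMP7f. It is built on an AAV-CAG-FLEX backbone of about 6.4 kb. Two AAV2 inverted terminal repeats flank the expression cassette and allow it to be packaged into recombinant AAV particles. The plasmid portion outside the ITRs carries a ColE1/pUC-type origin, an f1 origin and an ampicillin resistance gene for propagation in E. coli. The catalogue lists it as low copy and grown in a recombination-deficient strain, which is consistent with the instability typical of ITR-containing plasmids.

Expression is driven by the CAG promoter, annotated here as a CMV enhancer, the chicken β-actin promoter and chimeric β-actin/β-globin intron sequences. Downstream, the 1,353 bp jGCaMP7f coding sequence lies in inverted orientation relative to the promoter. It is bracketed on each side by one loxP and one lox2272 site, with the sites of each pair facing one another. In cells that express Cre, recombination between the compatible site pairs first flips the cassette into the sense orientation, then excises one site of each pair, which locks it there. The sensor is therefore produced only in Cre-positive cells. A WPRE and an SV40 polyadenylation signal follow the cassette to enhance transcript stability and processing.

The sensor is a GCaMP3-lineage variant derived from rat, chicken and jellyfish sequences, and it carries T7 epitope, Xpress and 6xHis tags. The annotation software labels the ORF as GCaMP6f, reflecting close sequence similarity rather than a different insert. The two feature tables show the same layout in opposite orientations. The construct is intended for imaging calcium activity in genetically defined neuronal populations.
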