Features (pLannotate 1.2.2; 22 found; start..end, strand, type, name):
     35..68      -  protein_bind   loxP: Cre-mediated recombination occurs in the 8-bp core sequence (GCATACAT). Cre recombinase
    139..172     -  protein_bind   lox2272: Cre-mediated recombination occurs in the 8-bp core sequence (GGATACTT). lox2272 sites are compatible with each other, but incompatible with loxP or loxN sites (Lee and Saito, 1988). Cre recombinase
    189..1541    +  CDS            GCaMP6f: improved fluorescent protein-based calcium sensor (Chen et al., 2013)
   1552..1585    +  protein_bind   loxP: Cre-mediated recombination occurs in the 8-bp core sequence (GCATACAT). Cre recombinase
   1648..1681    +  protein_bind   lox2272: Cre-mediated recombination occurs in the 8-bp core sequence (GGATACTT). lox2272 sites are compatible with each other, but incompatible with loxP or loxN sites (Lee and Saito, 1988). Cre recombinase
   1680..1745    -  CDS            HBB (fragment): HBB_LEPEU - Experimental evidence at protein level: Swiss-Prot protein existence level 1. Involved in oxygen transport from the lung to the various peripheral tissues. From Lepus europaeus (European hare).
   1743..1873    -  intron         chimeric intron (fragment): chimera between introns from chicken β-actin and rabbit β-globin
   1962..2097    -  intron         hybrid intron (fragment): hybrid between chicken β-actin (CBA) and minute virus of mice (MMV) introns (Gray et al., 2011)
   2098..2375    -  promoter       chicken β-actin promoter: No description available
   2377..2625    -  enhancer       CMV enhancer (fragment): human cytomegalovirus immediate early enhancer
   2686..2818    +  repeat_region  AAV2 ITR (fragment): inverted terminal repeat of adeno-associated virus serotype 2 inverted
   2813..2882    +  CDS            lacZα (fragment): LacZα fragment of β-galactosidase; lacZ fragment
   2887..3315    +  rep_origin     f1 ori (sequence partly withheld): f1 bacteriophage origin of replication; arrow indicates direction of (+) strand synthesis
   3368..3472    +  promoter       AmpR promoter: bla
   3473..4333    +  CDS            AmpR: β-lactamase; bla; confers resistance to ampicillin, carbenicillin, and related antibiotics
   4504..5092    +  rep_origin     ori: high-copy-number ColE1/pMB1/pBR322/pUC origin of replication
   5275..5331    +  CDS            lacI (fragment): lac repressor; lacI; The lac repressor binds to the lac operator to inhibit transcription in E. coli. This inhibition can be relieved by adding lactose or isopropyl-β-D-thiogalactopyranoside (IPTG).
   5325..5458    -  repeat_region  AAV2 ITR: inverted terminal repeat of adeno-associated virus serotype 2 inverted
   5529..5597    +  CDS            large T antigen (fragment): large T antigen from SV40 (simian virus 40)
   5620..5741    +  polyA_signal   SV40 poly(A) signal: SV40 polyadenylation signal
   5784..6372    -  misc_feature   WPRE: woodchuck hepatitis virus posttranscriptional regulatory element
   6372..17      -  misc_feature   MCS (fragment) (across the origin): pBluescript multiple cloning site
>Addgene plasmid #104496 | pGP-AAV-CAG-FLEX-jGCaMP7f-WPRE | addgene full sequence | sequence record 474734 | Addgene NGS Result
AGCTTGATATCGAATTCGAACCTCTTCGAGGGACATAACTTCGTATAATGTATGCTATACGAAGTTATGG
GTCGATGGTGAGATCTGGACTAGAGGGTCGATGGTGATGCTTGGATCAAAATAGGAAGAATCCCAATGAT
AACTTCGTATAAAGTATCCTATACGAAGTTATACTAGGATCCGCCACCATGGGTTCTCATCATCATCATC
ATCATGGTATGGCTAGCATGACTGGTGGACAGCAAATGGGTCGGGATCTGTACGACGATGACGATAAGGA
TCTCGCCACCATGGTCGACTCATCACGTCGTAAGTGGAATAAGACAGGTCACGCAGTCAGAGCTATAGGT
CGGCTGAGCTCACTCGAGAACGTCTATATCAAGGCCGACAAGCAGAAGAACGGCATCAAGGCGAACTTCA
AGATCCGCCACAACATCGAGGACGGCGGCGTGCAGCTCGCCTACCACTACCAGCAGAACACCCCCATCGG
CGACGGCCCCGTGCTGCTGCCCGACAACCACTACCTGAGCGTGCAGTCCAAACTTTCGAAAGACCCCAAC
GAGAAGCGCGATCACATGGTCCTGCTGGAGTTCGTGACCGCCGCCGGGATCACTCTCGGCATGGACGAGC
TGTACAAGGGCGGTACCGGAGGGAGCATGGTGAGCAAGGGCGAGGAGCTGTTCACCGGGGTGGTGCCCAT
CCTGGTCGAGCTGGACGGCGACGTAAACGGCCACAAGTTCAGCGTGTCCGGCGAGGGTGAGGGCGATGCC
ACCTACGGCAAGCTGACCCTGAAGTTCATCTGCACCACCGGCAAGCTGCCCGTGCCCTGGCCCACCCTCG
TGACCACCCTGACCTACGGCGTGCAGTGCTTCAGCCGCTACCCCGACCACATGAAGCAGCACGACTTCTT
CAAGTCCGCCATGCCCGAAGGCTACATCCAGGAGCGCACCATCTTCTTCAAGGACGACGGCAACTACAAG
ACCCGCGCCGAGGTGAAGTTCGAGGGCGACACCCTGGTGAACCGCATCGAGCTTAAGGGCATCGACTTCA
AGGAGGACGGCAACATCCTGGGGCACAAGCTGGAGTACAACCTGCCGGACCAACTGACTGAAGAGCAGAT
CGCAGAATTTAAAGAGCTGTTCTCCCTATTTGACAAGGACGGGGATGGGACAATAACAACCAAGGAGCTG
GGGACGGTGATGCGGTCTCTGGGGCAGAACCCCACAGAAGCAGAGCTGCAGGACATGATCAATGAAGTAG
ATGCCGACGGTGACGGCACAATCGACTTCCCTGAGTTCCTGACAATGATGGCAAGAAAAATGAAATACAC
AGACAGTGAAGAAGAAATTAGAGAAGCGTTCCGTGTGTTTGATAAGGATGGCAATGGCTACATCAGTGCA
GCAGAGCTTCGCCACGTGATGACAAACCTTGGAGAGAAGTTAACAGATGAAGAGGTTGATGAAATGATCA
GGGAAGCAGACATCGATGGGGATGGTCAGGTAAACTACGAAGAGTTTGTACAAATGATGACAGCGAAGTG
AAAGCTCTAGTATAACTTCGTATAGCATACATTATACGAAGTTATGGGTCGATGGTGATGCTTGGCAATT
CGGGTCGATGGTGAAGCATTGGTCTTCCTATTTTGATATAACTTCGTATAGGATACTTTATACGAAGTTA
TGGGGATCCAATTCTTTGCCAAAATGATGAGACAGCACAATAACCAGCACGTTGCCCAGGAGCTGTAGGA
AAAAGAAGAAGGCATGAACATGGTTAGCAGAGGCTCTAGAGCCGCCGGTCACACGCCAGAAGCCGAACCC
CGCCCTGCCCCGTCCCCCCCGAAGGCAGCCGTCCCCCCGCGGACAGCCCCGAGCCGCTCCCCCCGCACAA
AGGGCCCTCCCGGAGCCCCTCAAGGCTTTCACGCAGCCACAGAAAAGAAACAAGCCGTCATTAAACCAAG
CGCTAATTACAGCCCGGAGGAGAAGGGCCGTCCCGCCCGCTCACCTGTGGGAGTAACGCGGTCAGTCAGA
GCCGGGGCGGGCGGCGCGAGGCGGCGGCGGAGCGGGGCACGGGGCGAAGGCAGCGCGCAGCGACTCCCGC
CCGCCGCGCGCTTCGCTTTTTATAGGGCCGCCGCCGCCGCCGCCTCGCCATAAAAGGAAACTTTCGGAGC
GCGCCGCTCTGATTGGCTGCCGCCGCACCTCTCCGCCTCGCCCCGCCCCGCCCCTCGCCCCGCCCCGCCC
CGCCTGGCGCGCGCCCCCCCCCCCCCCCCGCCCCCATCGCTGCACAAAATAATTAAAAAATAAATAAATA
CAAAATTGGGGGTGGGGAGGGGGGGGAGATGGGGAGAGTGAAGCAGAACGTGGGGCTCACCTCGACCATG
GTAATAGCGATGACTAATACGTAGATGTACTGCCAAGTAGGAAAGTCCCATAAGGTCATGTACTGGGCAT
AATGCCAGGCGGGCCATTTACCGTCATTGACGTCAATAGGGGGCGTACTTGGCATATGATACACTTGATG
TACTGCCAAGTGGGCAGTTTACCGTAAATACTCCACCCATTGACGTCAATGGAAAGTCCCTATTGGCGTT
ACTATGGGAACATACGTCATTATTGACGTCAATGGTACTCTTCCTAGAGCATGGCTACGTAGATAAGTAG
CATGGCGGGTTAATCATTAACTACAAGGAACCCCTAGTGATGGAGTTGGCCACTCCCTCTCTGCGCGCTC
GCTCGCTCACTGAGGCCGGGCGACCAAAGGTCGCCCGACGCCCGGGCTTTGCCCGGGCGGCCTCAGTGAG
CGAGCGAGCGCGCAGCTGGCGTAATAGCGAAGAGGCCCGCACCGATCGCCCTTCCCAACAGTTGCGCAGC
CTGAATGGCGAATGGG
[124 nt withheld, positions 2887-3010]
C
[91 nt withheld, positions 3012-3102]
A
[49 nt withheld, positions 3104-3152]
CCTTTGACGTTGGAGTCCACGTTCTTT
[37 nt withheld, positions 3180-3216]
ACCCTATCTCGGTCTATTCTTTTGATTTATAAGGGATTTTGCCGATTTCGGCCTATTGGTTAAAAAATGA
GCTGATTTAACAAAAATTTAACGCGAATTTTAACAAAATATTAACGCTTACAATTTAGGTGGCACTTTTC
GGGGAAATGTGCGCGGAACCCCTATTTGTTTATTTTTCTAAATACATTCAAATATGTATCCGCTCATGAG
ACAATAACCCTGATAAATGCTTCAATAATATTGAAAAAGGAAGAGTATGAGTATTCAACATTTCCGTGTC
GCCCTTATTCCCTTTTTTGCGGCATTTTGCCTTCCTGTTTTTGCTCACCCAGAAACGCTGGTGAAAGTAA
AAGATGCTGAAGATCAGTTGGGTGCACGAGTGGGTTACATCGAACTGGATCTCAACAGCGGTAAGATCCT
TGAGAGTTTTCGCCCCGAAGAACGTTTTCCAATGATGAGCACTTTTAAAGTTCTGCTATGTGGCGCGGTA
TTATCCCGTATTGACGCCGGGCAAGAGCAACTCGGTCGCCGCATACACTATTCTCAGAATGACTTGGTTG
AGTACTCACCAGTCACAGAAAAGCATCTTACGGATGGCATGACAGTAAGAGAATTATGCAGTGCTGCCAT
AACCATGAGTGATAACACTGCGGCCAACTTACTTCTGACAACGATCGGAGGACCGAAGGAGCTAACCGCT
TTTTTGCACAACATGGGGGATCATGTAACTCGCCTTGATCGTTGGGAACCGGAGCTGAATGAAGCCATAC
CAAACGACGAGCGTGACACCACGATGCCTGTAGCAATGGCAACAACGTTGCGCAAACTATTAACTGGCGA
ACTACTTACTCTAGCTTCCCGGCAACAATTAATAGACTGGATGGAGGCGGATAAAGTTGCAGGACCACTT
CTGCGCTCGGCCCTTCCGGCTGGCTGGTTTATTGCTGATAAATCTGGAGCCGGTGAGCGTGGGTCTCGCG
GTATCATTGCAGCACTGGGGCCAGATGGTAAGCCCTCCCGTATCGTAGTTATCTACACGACGGGGAGTCA
GGCAACTATGGATGAACGAAATAGACAGATCGCTGAGATAGGTGCCTCACTGATTAAGCATTGGTAACTG
TCAGACCAAGTTTACTCATATATACTTTAGATTGATTTAAAACTTCATTTTTAATTTAAAAGGATCTAGG
TGAAGATCCTTTTTGATAATCTCATGACCAAAATCCCTTAACGTGAGTTTTCGTTCCACTGAGCGTCAGA
CCCCGTAGAAAAGATCAAAGGATCTTCTTGAGATCCTTTTTTTCTGCGCGTAATCTGCTGCTTGCAAACA
AAAAAACCACCGCTACCAGCGGTGGTTTGTTTGCCGGATCAAGAGCTACCAACTCTTTTTCCGAAGGTAA
CTGGCTTCAGCAGAGCGCAGATACCAAATACTGTTCTTCTAGTGTAGCCGTAGTTAGGCCACCACTTCAA
GAACTCTGTAGCACCGCCTACATACCTCGCTCTGCTAATCCTGTTACCAGTGGCTGCTGCCAGTGGCGAT
AAGTCGTGTCTTACCGGGTTGGACTCAAGACGATAGTTACCGGATAAGGCGCAGCGGTCGGGCTGAACGG
GGGGTTCGTGCACACAGCCCAGCTTGGAGCGAACGACCTACACCGAACTGAGATACCTACAGCGTGAGCT
ATGAGAAAGCGCCACGCTTCCCGAAGGGAGAAAGGCGGACAGGTATCCGGTAAGCGGCAGGGTCGGAACA
GGAGAGCGCACGAGGGAGCTTCCAGGGGGAAACGCCTGGTATCTTTATAGTCCTGTCGGGTTTCGCCACC
TCTGACTTGAGCGTCGATTTTTGTGATGCTCGTCAGGGGGGCGGAGCCTATGGAAAAACGCCAGCAACGC
GGCCTTTTTACGGTTCCTGGCCTTTTGCTGGCCTTTTGCTCACATGTTCTTTCCTGCGTTATCCCCTGAT
TCTGTGGATAACCGTATTACCGCCTTTGAGTGAGCTGATACCGCTCGCCGCAGCCGAACGACCGAGCGCA
GCGAGTCAGTGAGCGAGGAAGCGGAAGAGCGCCCAATACGCAAACCGCCTCTCCCCGCGCGTTGGCCGAT
TCATTAATGCAGCTGCGCGCTCGCTCGCTCACTGAGGCCGCCCGGGCAAAGCCCGGGCGTCGGGCGACCT
TTGGTCGCCCGGCCTCAGTGAGCGAGCGAGCGCGCAGAGAGGGAGTGGCCAACTCCATCACTAGGGGTTC
CTTGTAGTTAATGATTAACCCGCCATGCTACTTATCTACGTAGCCATGCTCTAGGAAGATCCTTATCGAT
TTTACCACATTTGTAGAGGTTTTACTTGCTTTAAAAAACCTCCCACATCTCCCCCTGAACCTGAAACATA
AAATGAATGCAATTGTTGTTGTTAACTTGTTTATTGCAGCTTATAATGGTTACAAATAAAGCAATAGCAT
CACAAATTTCACAAATAAAGCATTTTTTTCACTGCATTCTAGTTGTGGTTTGTCCAAACTCATCAATGTA
TCTTATCATGTCTGCTCGAAGCGGCCGCCCGGGTCGACGGTATCGATGCGGGGAGGCGGCCCAAAGGGAG
ATCCGACTCGTCTGAGGGCGAAGGCGAAGACGCGGAAGAGGCCGCAGAGCCGGCAGCAGGCCGCGGGAAG
GAAGGTCCGCTGGATTGAGGGCCGAAGGGACGTAGCAGAAGGACGTCCCGCGCAGAATCCAGGTGGCAAC
ACAGGCGAGCAGCCAAGGAAAGGACGATGATTTCCCCGACAACACCACGGAATTGTCAGTGCCCAACAGC
CGAGCCCCTGTCCAGCAGCGGGCAAGGCAGGCGGCGATGAGTTCCGCCGTGGCAATAGGGAGGGGGAAAG
CGAAAGTCCCGGAAAGGAGCTGACAGGTGGTGGCAATGCCCCAACCAGTGGGGGTTGCGTCAGCAAACAC
AGTGCACACCACGCCACGTTGCCTGACAACGGGCCACAACTCCTCATAAAGAGACAGCAACCAGGATTTA
TACAAGGAGGAGAAAATGAAAGCCATACGGGAAGCAATAGCATGATACAAAGGCATTAAAGCAGCGTATC
CACATAGCGTAAAAGGAGCAACATAGTTAAGAATACCAGTCAATCTTTCACAAATTTTGTAATCCAGAGG
TTGATTATCGATA
