Features (pLannotate 1.2.2; 23 found; start..end, strand, type, name):
      1..87      +  promoter       chicken β-actin promoter (fragment): contains a 21-bp deletion relative to the standard chicken β-actin promoter
     88..223     +  intron         hybrid intron (fragment): hybrid between chicken β-actin (CBA) and minute virus of mice (MMV) introns (Gray et al., 2011)
    312..442     +  intron         chimeric intron (fragment): chimera between introns from chicken β-actin and rabbit β-globin
    440..505     +  CDS            HBB (fragment): HBB_LEPEU - Experimental evidence at protein level: Swiss-Prot protein existence level 1. Involved in oxygen transport from the lung to the various peripheral tissues. From Lepus europaeus (European hare).
    504..537     -  protein_bind   lox2272: Cre-mediated recombination occurs in the 8-bp core sequence (GGATACTT). lox2272 sites are compatible with each other, but incompatible with loxP or loxN sites (Lee and Saito, 1988). Cre recombinase
    600..633     -  protein_bind   loxP: Cre-mediated recombination occurs in the 8-bp core sequence (GCATACAT). Cre recombinase
    644..1996    -  CDS            GCaMP6f: improved fluorescent protein-based calcium sensor (Chen et al., 2013)
   2013..2046    +  protein_bind   lox2272: Cre-mediated recombination occurs in the 8-bp core sequence (GGATACTT). lox2272 sites are compatible with each other, but incompatible with loxP or loxN sites (Lee and Saito, 1988). Cre recombinase
   2117..2150    +  protein_bind   loxP: Cre-mediated recombination occurs in the 8-bp core sequence (GCATACAT). Cre recombinase
   2168..2192    +  misc_feature   MCS (fragment): pBluescript multiple cloning site
   2192..2780    +  misc_feature   WPRE: woodchuck hepatitis virus posttranscriptional regulatory element
   2823..2944    -  polyA_signal   SV40 poly(A) signal: SV40 polyadenylation signal
   2967..3035    -  CDS            large T antigen (fragment): large T antigen from SV40 (simian virus 40)
   3106..3239    +  repeat_region  AAV2 ITR: inverted terminal repeat of adeno-associated virus serotype 2 inverted
   3233..3289    -  CDS            lacI (fragment): lac repressor; lacI; The lac repressor binds to the lac operator to inhibit transcription in E. coli. This inhibition can be relieved by adding lactose or isopropyl-β-D-thiogalactopyranoside (IPTG).
   3472..4060    -  rep_origin     ori: high-copy-number ColE1/pMB1/pBR322/pUC origin of replication
   4231..5091    -  CDS            AmpR: β-lactamase; bla; confers resistance to ampicillin, carbenicillin, and related antibiotics
   5092..5196    -  promoter       AmpR promoter: bla
   5249..5677    -  rep_origin     f1 ori (sequence partly withheld): f1 bacteriophage origin of replication; arrow indicates direction of (+) strand synthesis
   5682..5751    -  CDS            lacZα (fragment): LacZα fragment of β-galactosidase; lacZ fragment
   5746..5878    -  repeat_region  AAV2 ITR (fragment): inverted terminal repeat of adeno-associated virus serotype 2 inverted
   5939..6187    +  enhancer       CMV enhancer (fragment): human cytomegalovirus immediate early enhancer
   6189..6333    +  promoter       chicken β-actin promoter (fragment): contains a 21-bp deletion relative to the standard chicken β-actin promoter
>Addgene plasmid #104496 | pGP-AAV-CAG-FLEX-jGCaMP7f-WPRE Sequencing Result | analyzer sequence | sequence record 200309
AATCAGAGCGGCGCGCTCCGAAAGTTTCCTTTTATGGCGAGGCGGCGGCGGCGGCGGCCCTATAAAAAGC
GAAGCGCGCGGCGGGCGGGAGTCGCTGCGCGCTGCCTTCGCCCCGTGCCCCGCTCCGCCGCCGCCTCGCG
CCGCCCGCCCCGGCTCTGACTGACCGCGTTACTCCCACAGGTGAGCGGGCGGGACGGCCCTTCTCCTCCG
GGCTGTAATTAGCGCTTGGTTTAATGACGGCTTGTTTCTTTTCTGTGGCTGCGTGAAAGCCTTGAGGGGC
TCCGGGAGGGCCCTTTGTGCGGGGGGAGCGGCTCGGGGCTGTCCGCGGGGGGACGGCTGCCTTCGGGGGG
GACGGGGCAGGGCGGGGTTCGGCTTCTGGCGTGTGACCGGCGGCTCTAGAGCCTCTGCTAACCATGTTCA
TGCCTTCTTCTTTTTCCTACAGCTCCTGGGCAACGTGCTGGTTATTGTGCTGTCTCATCATTTTGGCAAA
GAATTGGATCCCCATAACTTCGTATAAAGTATCCTATACGAAGTTATATCAAAATAGGAAGACCAATGCT
TCACCATCGACCCGAATTGCCAAGCATCACCATCGACCCATAACTTCGTATAATGTATGCTATACGAAGT
TATACTAGAGCTTTCACTTCGCTGTCATCATTTGTACAAACTCTTCGTAGTTTACCTGACCATCCCCATC
GATGTCTGCTTCCCTGATCATTTCATCAACCTCTTCATCTGTTAACTTCTCTCCAAGGTTTGTCATCACG
TGGCGAAGCTCTGCTGCACTGATGTAGCCATTGCCATCCTTATCAAACACACGGAACGCTTCTCTAATTT
CTTCTTCACTGTCTGTGTATTTCATTTTTCTTGCCATCATTGTCAGGAACTCAGGGAAGTCGATTGTGCC
GTCACCGTCGGCATCTACTTCATTGATCATGTCCTGCAGCTCTGCTTCTGTGGGGTTCTGCCCCAGAGAC
CGCATCACCGTCCCCAGCTCCTTGGTTGTTATTGTCCCATCCCCGTCCTTGTCAAATAGGGAGAACAGCT
CTTTAAATTCTGCGATCTGCTCTTCAGTCAGTTGGTCCGGCAGGTTGTACTCCAGCTTGTGCCCCAGGAT
GTTGCCGTCCTCCTTGAAGTCGATGCCCTTAAGCTCGATGCGGTTCACCAGGGTGTCGCCCTCGAACTTC
ACCTCGGCGCGGGTCTTGTAGTTGCCGTCGTCCTTGAAGAAGATGGTGCGCTCCTGGATGTAGCCTTCGG
GCATGGCGGACTTGAAGAAGTCGTGCTGCTTCATGTGGTCGGGGTAGCGGCTGAAGCACTGCACGCCGTA
GGTCAGGGTGGTCACGAGGGTGGGCCAGGGCACGGGCAGCTTGCCGGTGGTGCAGATGAACTTCAGGGTC
AGCTTGCCGTAGGTGGCATCGCCCTCACCCTCGCCGGACACGCTGAACTTGTGGCCGTTTACGTCGCCGT
CCAGCTCGACCAGGATGGGCACCACCCCGGTGAACAGCTCCTCGCCCTTGCTCACCATGCTCCCTCCGGT
ACCGCCCTTGTACAGCTCGTCCATGCCGAGAGTGATCCCGGCGGCGGTCACGAACTCCAGCAGGACCATG
TGATCGCGCTTCTCGTTGGGGTCTTTCGAAAGTTTGGACTGCACGCTCAGGTAGTGGTTGTCGGGCAGCA
GCACGGGGCCGTCGCCGATGGGGGTGTTCTGCTGGTAGTGGTAGGCGAGCTGCACGCCGCCGTCCTCGAT
GTTGTGGCGGATCTTGAAGTTCGCCTTGATGCCGTTCTTCTGCTTGTCGGCCTTGATATAGACGTTCTCG
AGTGAGCTCAGCCGACCTATAGCTCTGACTGCGTGACCTGTCTTATTCCACTTACGACGTGATGAGTCGA
CCATGGTGGCGAGATCCTTATCGTCATCGTCGTACAGATCCCGACCCATTTGCTGTCCACCAGTCATGCT
AGCCATACCATGATGATGATGATGATGAGAACCCATGGTGGCGGATCCTAGTATAACTTCGTATAGGATA
CTTTATACGAAGTTATCATTGGGATTCTTCCTATTTTGATCCAAGCATCACCATCGACCCTCTAGTCCAG
ATCTCACCATCGACCCATAACTTCGTATAGCATACATTATACGAAGTTATGTCCCTCGAAGAGGTTCGAA
TTCGATATCAAGCTTATCGATAATCAACCTCTGGATTACAAAATTTGTGAAAGATTGACTGGTATTCTTA
ACTATGTTGCTCCTTTTACGCTATGTGGATACGCTGCTTTAATGCCTTTGTATCATGCTATTGCTTCCCG
TATGGCTTTCATTTTCTCCTCCTTGTATAAATCCTGGTTGCTGTCTCTTTATGAGGAGTTGTGGCCCGTT
GTCAGGCAACGTGGCGTGGTGTGCACTGTGTTTGCTGACGCAACCCCCACTGGTTGGGGCATTGCCACCA
CCTGTCAGCTCCTTTCCGGGACTTTCGCTTTCCCCCTCCCTATTGCCACGGCGGAACTCATCGCCGCCTG
CCTTGCCCGCTGCTGGACAGGGGCTCGGCTGTTGGGCACTGACAATTCCGTGGTGTTGTCGGGGAAATCA
TCGTCCTTTCCTTGGCTGCTCGCCTGTGTTGCCACCTGGATTCTGCGCGGGACGTCCTTCTGCTACGTCC
CTTCGGCCCTCAATCCAGCGGACCTTCCTTCCCGCGGCCTGCTGCCGGCTCTGCGGCCTCTTCCGCGTCT
TCGCCTTCGCCCTCAGACGAGTCGGATCTCCCTTTGGGCCGCCTCCCCGCATCGATACCGTCGACCCGGG
CGGCCGCTTCGAGCAGACATGATAAGATACATTGATGAGTTTGGACAAACCACAACTAGAATGCAGTGAA
AAAAATGCTTTATTTGTGAAATTTGTGATGCTATTGCTTTATTTGTAACCATTATAAGCTGCAATAAACA
AGTTAACAACAACAATTGCATTCATTTTATGTTTCAGGTTCAGGGGGAGATGTGGGAGGTTTTTTAAAGC
AAGTAAAACCTCTACAAATGTGGTAAAATCGATAAGGATCTTCCTAGAGCATGGCTACGTAGATAAGTAG
CATGGCGGGTTAATCATTAACTACAAGGAACCCCTAGTGATGGAGTTGGCCACTCCCTCTCTGCGCGCTC
GCTCGCTCACTGAGGCCGGGCGACCAAAGGTCGCCCGACGCCCGGGCTTTGCCCGGGCGGCCTCAGTGAG
CGAGCGAGCGCGCAGCTGCATTAATGAATCGGCCAACGCGCGGGGAGAGGCGGTTTGCGTATTGGGCGCT
CTTCCGCTTCCTCGCTCACTGACTCGCTGCGCTCGGTCGTTCGGCTGCGGCGAGCGGTATCAGCTCACTC
AAAGGCGGTAATACGGTTATCCACAGAATCAGGGGATAACGCAGGAAAGAACATGTGAGCAAAAGGCCAG
CAAAAGGCCAGGAACCGTAAAAAGGCCGCGTTGCTGGCGTTTTTCCATAGGCTCCGCCCCCCTGACGAGC
ATCACAAAAATCGACGCTCAAGTCAGAGGTGGCGAAACCCGACAGGACTATAAAGATACCAGGCGTTTCC
CCCTGGAAGCTCCCTCGTGCGCTCTCCTGTTCCGACCCTGCCGCTTACCGGATACCTGTCCGCCTTTCTC
CCTTCGGGAAGCGTGGCGCTTTCTCATAGCTCACGCTGTAGGTATCTCAGTTCGGTGTAGGTCGTTCGCT
CCAAGCTGGGCTGTGTGCACGAACCCCCCGTTCAGCCCGACCGCTGCGCCTTATCCGGTAACTATCGTCT
TGAGTCCAACCCGGTAAGACACGACTTATCGCCACTGGCAGCAGCCACTGGTAACAGGATTAGCAGAGCG
AGGTATGTAGGCGGTGCTACAGAGTTCTTGAAGTGGTGGCCTAACTACGGCTACACTAGAAGAACAGTAT
TTGGTATCTGCGCTCTGCTGAAGCCAGTTACCTTCGGAAAAAGAGTTGGTAGCTCTTGATCCGGCAAACA
AACCACCGCTGGTAGCGGTGGTTTTTTTGTTTGCAAGCAGCAGATTACGCGCAGAAAAAAAGGATCTCAA
GAAGATCCTTTGATCTTTTCTACGGGGTCTGACGCTCAGTGGAACGAAAACTCACGTTAAGGGATTTTGG
TCATGAGATTATCAAAAAGGATCTTCACCTAGATCCTTTTAAATTAAAAATGAAGTTTTAAATCAATCTA
AAGTATATATGAGTAAACTTGGTCTGACAGTTACCAATGCTTAATCAGTGAGGCACCTATCTCAGCGATC
TGTCTATTTCGTTCATCCATAGTTGCCTGACTCCCCGTCGTGTAGATAACTACGATACGGGAGGGCTTAC
CATCTGGCCCCAGTGCTGCAATGATACCGCGAGACCCACGCTCACCGGCTCCAGATTTATCAGCAATAAA
CCAGCCAGCCGGAAGGGCCGAGCGCAGAAGTGGTCCTGCAACTTTATCCGCCTCCATCCAGTCTATTAAT
TGTTGCCGGGAAGCTAGAGTAAGTAGTTCGCCAGTTAATAGTTTGCGCAACGTTGTTGCCATTGCTACAG
GCATCGTGGTGTCACGCTCGTCGTTTGGTATGGCTTCATTCAGCTCCGGTTCCCAACGATCAAGGCGAGT
TACATGATCCCCCATGTTGTGCAAAAAAGCGGTTAGCTCCTTCGGTCCTCCGATCGTTGTCAGAAGTAAG
TTGGCCGCAGTGTTATCACTCATGGTTATGGCAGCACTGCATAATTCTCTTACTGTCATGCCATCCGTAA
GATGCTTTTCTGTGACTGGTGAGTACTCAACCAAGTCATTCTGAGAATAGTGTATGCGGCGACCGAGTTG
CTCTTGCCCGGCGTCAATACGGGATAATACCGCGCCACATAGCAGAACTTTAAAAGTGCTCATCATTGGA
AAACGTTCTTCGGGGCGAAAACTCTCAAGGATCTTACCGCTGTTGAGATCCAGTTCGATGTAACCCACTC
GTGCACCCAACTGATCTTCAGCATCTTTTACTTTCACCAGCGTTTCTGGGTGAGCAAAAACAGGAAGGCA
AAATGCCGCAAAAAAGGGAATAAGGGCGACACGGAAATGTTGAATACTCATACTCTTCCTTTTTCAATAT
TATTGAAGCATTTATCAGGGTTATTGTCTCATGAGCGGATACATATTTGAATGTATTTAGAAAAATAAAC
AAATAGGGGTTCCGCGCACATTTCCCCGAAAAGTGCCACCTAAATTGTAAGCGTTAATATTTTGTTAAAA
TTCGCGTTAAATTTTTGTTAAATCAGCTCATTTTTTAACCAATAGGCCGAAATCGGCAAAATCCCTTATA
AATCAAAAGAATAGACCGAGATAGGGT
[37 nt withheld, positions 5348-5384]
AAAGAACGTGGACTCCAACGTCAAAGG
[49 nt withheld, positions 5412-5460]
T
[91 nt withheld, positions 5462-5552]
G
[124 nt withheld, positions 5554-5677]
CCCATTCGCCATTCAGGCTGCGCAACTGTTGGGAAGGGCGATCGGTGCGGGCCTCTTCGCTATTACGCCA
GCTGCGCGCTCGCTCGCTCACTGAGGCCGCCCGGGCAAAGCCCGGGCGTCGGGCGACCTTTGGTCGCCCG
GCCTCAGTGAGCGAGCGAGCGCGCAGAGAGGGAGTGGCCAACTCCATCACTAGGGGTTCCTTGTAGTTAA
TGATTAACCCGCCATGCTACTTATCTACGTAGCCATGCTCTAGGAAGAGTACCATTGACGTCAATAATGA
CGTATGTTCCCATAGTAACGCCAATAGGGACTTTCCATTGACGTCAATGGGTGGAGTATTTACGGTAAAC
TGCCCACTTGGCAGTACATCAAGTGTATCATATGCCAAGTACGCCCCCTATTGACGTCAATGACGGTAAA
TGGCCCGCCTGGCATTATGCCCAGTACATGACCTTATGGGACTTTCCTACTTGGCAGTACATCTACGTAT
TAGTCATCGCTATTACCATGGTCGAGGTGAGCCCCACGTTCTGCTTCACTCTCCCCATCTCCCCCCCCTC
CCCACCCCCAATTTTGTATTTATTTATTTTTTAATTATTTTGTGCAGCGATGGGGGCGGGGGGGGGGGGG
GGGCGCGCGCCRGGCGGGGCGGGGCGG
