>Addgene plasmid #104496 | pGP-AAV-CAG-FLEX-jGCaMP7f-WPRE | depositor partial sequence | sequence record 198064 | Insert
ATGGGTTCTCATCATCATCATCATCATGGTATGGCTAGCATGACTGGTGGACAGCAAATGGGTCGGGATC
TGTACGACGATGACGATAAGGATCTCGCCACCATGGTCGACTCATCACGTCGTAAGTGGAATAAGACAGG
TCACGCAGTCAGAGCTATAGGTCGGCTGAGCTCACTCGAGAACGTCTATATCAAGGCCGACAAGCAGAAG
AACGGCATCAAGGCGAACTTCAAGATCCGCCACAACATCGAGGACGGCGGCGTGCAGCTCGCCTACCACT
ACCAGCAGAACACCCCCATCGGCGACGGCCCCGTGCTGCTGCCCGACAACCACTACCTGAGCGTGCAGTC
CAAACTTTCGAAAGACCCCAACGAGAAGCGCGATCACATGGTCCTGCTGGAGTTCGTGACCGCCGCCGGG
ATCACTCTCGGCATGGACGAGCTGTACAAGGGCGGTACCGGAGGGAGCATGGTGAGCAAGGGCGAGGAGC
TGTTCACCGGGGTGGTGCCCATCCTGGTCGAGCTGGACGGCGACGTAAACGGCCACAAGTTCAGCGTGTC
CGGCGAGGGTGAGGGCGATGCCACCTACGGCAAGCTGACCCTGAAGTTCATCTGCACCACCGGCAAGCTG
CCCGTGCCCTGGCCCACCCTCGTGACCACCCTGACCTACGGCGTGCAGTGCTTCAGCCGCTACCCCGACC
ACATGAAGCAGCACGACTTCTTCAAGTCCGCCATGCCCGAAGGCTACATCCAGGAGCGCACCATCTTCTT
CAAGGACGACGGCAACTACAAGACCCGCGCCGAGGTGAAGTTCGAGGGCGACACCCTGGTGAACCGCATC
GAGCTTAAGGGCATCGACTTCAAGGAGGACGGCAACATCCTGGGGCACAAGCTGGAGTACAACCTGCCGG
ACCAACTGACTGAAGAGCAGATCGCAGAATTTAAAGAGCTGTTCTCCCTATTTGACAAGGACGGGGATGG
GACAATAACAACCAAGGAGCTGGGGACGGTGATGCGGTCTCTGGGGCAGAACCCCACAGAAGCAGAGCTG
CAGGACATGATCAATGAAGTAGATGCCGACGGTGACGGCACAATCGACTTCCCTGAGTTCCTGACAATGA
TGGCAAGAAAAATGAAATACACAGACAGTGAAGAAGAAATTAGAGAAGCGTTCCGTGTGTTTGATAAGGA
TGGCAATGGCTACATCAGTGCAGCAGAGCTTCGCCACGTGATGACAAACCTTGGAGAGAAGTTAACAGAT
GAAGAGGTTGATGAAATGATCAGGGAAGCAGACATCGATGGGGATGGTCAGGTAAACTACGAAGAGTTTG
TACAAATGATGACAGCGAAG
